>Addgene plasmid #70937 | pFOSGE_COF2H11 | depositor partial sequence | sequence record 126879 | insert
ATGGGCTCCTCCAAGAAGCACAAGAAAAACAAGACGGAGCGACGCGAGAAATATGAAGAATACAGTCAGC
ACCAGGACCCGGCTCAGCTGCAACGAGGTCTAAAGCTTATCCTTAAGGTGGGCTCGAATGCCACGCCGGA
GTACAGTGCCAATTCGCCAATGGTGGACGGAGGACCGCCCACAGCAGCCGAGGCCATGATGTCGCCAGTC
CCCGAGGAACTTCAAGATCACCAGGGTCATCGCGAGCGCCACAAAAAGTCAAAGAAAAAAAAGAAGAAGA
AGGATCGCGAGAAGAAGCACAAACACCACAAGGAGAAACGGCACAGGAGCAGAGATAGACATCGGGACGC
TGGATCGGACGAAGATATGATGGCCGGCGCTGACGATGCCGCTTGCAGTGGATTCGCCCCATCGTCTGTC
GCTCCACCGGCCGCCGATCCCGATTCCAGCCAAGATGGATTTAGCTTTATGGACGATGATCAATCACAAC
CGCTGCCAGAGAATATTTTGTTCTTCGCCGGCATCACCACGGATAACTCGCCATCAAACTGCCCCGTAAC
AAAGCCAATAGCTCCACGCAAGCTGGATGATATTCTGATGGGCTCTTCGCCCAACTCGTCGTCGTTGCAA
TCTTCCTCCCTGGGTTTAATAGGCAACAGTCCCACCAAGCCACTGCCCGACCTTTTAATACCTTCACCGT
CGACGCCAGGAGGAGCCAACTCCCTTAATGCCCTTACACCGAAGGCTCTCGAGGCGCCAAAGACGCCCAG
TAGTTCCAGTGAGTCGGGTAGAGAGCCACGGAGCTGTGTGCTCAAGCTAAAGCAGCAGAAATCGCCGTTA
AACAAACTTCTGGAGCACCTGTTGCGCTTCCTGGAGAAGCGGGATCCCCATCAGTTCTTCGCTTGGCCGG
TGACCGATGACATGGCGCCCGGTTACTCTTCAATAATCAGCAGACCCATGGACTTCTCCACTATGCGACA
GAAAATTGATGATCACGAGTATACCGCTTTAACCGAGTTCACTGATGACTTTAAGCTGATGTGCGAAAAT
GCCATCAAGTACAACCACGTGGATACGGTTTATAACAAGGCAGCTAAACGTCTACTCCAAGTTGGAATGA
AACATCTGCAACCTGAGAACCTCATGAGAAGCCTGAAACCACTATCTGGTTATATGAGGGAGCTTACAGC
CAGAGAACTTGGCTTTGAGTTAAGTTCGAACGATATGTCAAGGGAAAATAACGATTCGGCGGATGAAGGA
GCTTCAACGGGAGCGGAAGAGCCACGCACTCCCGCTCAGCTGGAGGAGGAGGAGCGTAAGCGAACACTTC
GTTTGGAGAATGCACCCAAAACACATTTCGAGCCTTATGTAGACGATTTAACGGGCGAAGAGATCCTGGC
GCAAGTGCAAAATGCTGCGCAACAGGCCAAACAAAGAGTGAACGCCAAGAAAAATGCCCACAAGATGGGT
TTCCTGCGTCAAATGAAGGATGGCACCACCACCCTGAATCTGGTGATCAAAGAGGAAAACGAGGGTCCTG
AAAGGGTAGTAACAATTGGTGATCTAGTTGGCAAACTGCAAAAGGGAAGCGCACAGCTACAGACGCGACA
GGTTGACAAAAGGAATGCCGTGCGGACAGTGAAATCCTTAAACTACGGAGCATTTGCCAGCTTTGCGCCC
ACCTTTGATTCGCGCTTTTCCACGCTGAGTGCCGAAGAAACGCAATTGGTTTTGCGTACGTATGGAGATG
CCTCCAGTGCGGAATATGCGGAGAGCATCTTACAATTCACCAAAGACTCTAACTACGGGACCACAATTGC
AAATGGTTTGCTGGATATTCTTACCAACGGAGAGCACAGTAAATCCCTGGATGAACTATACAACATGCAG
CTTCATTCATACGAGCAGCGTGAGATTGAAAAGTGTTTTGAACAGGAGGAGGAAACTTCCAGCCAGCAGG
AAACCACCGCCCAAATTGAGCAAGAATATGAAAAATACAAAAACACACATGTGGACTTCAAGGGATTGCA
GTCTCTTGGTGAACTTGGCATCGATGTGAGCTTCCTAGACGGCATGGAGGCTGAAATGAAGAGCTACGAG
CTTAATCGGCGCATGCACGAGCATCTTAGTCAAAACTTGACGCTAATCGAGAAGCTGCGAGTGGCGCAGC
ACGATCGTTTGTCACAGCCTTTGCCGAATCACCTGGGTCTGGTGCAGCCCGCCGGTCAGGAGGAGATCCA
AACCGCCCAGCAATTGACGCAGCAGATCAGCGATTTGGCTAAGAAGTTGCCGCCTTCCGCCATCGCCGAT
CCCTATGCCTTGCGAAAAGCTATGGGCATGTCCTATGCTGGCTTGCCGCCACCTCGACCCGTCTCTCCGC
GCGTCCAGCTGCCTGAGCTGCTCCAACAGCCGGTGGCCCTGCCACAGTTGCAACCTGTGGCCATGGAGAT
CGACGAGTCTGATGAACAGCATGGCGGTGGAGATCTGGAGAACGAACTGCGCGAGTTCCTCGAGAGCGGA
TCTGGCCTCCATTCTGCCAATCCGGCGGATGACAACAGCATTGTTGCTCAGCTGTTGCTGAAC
