>Addgene plasmid #70937 | pFOSGE_COF2H11 | addgene partial sequence | sequence record 130368 | M13-Rev 5'-CAGGAAACAGCTATGACC-3'
AATAATGATTTTATTTTGACTGATAGTGACCTGTTCGTTGCAACAAATTGATAAGCAATGCTTTCTTATA
ATGCCAACTTTGTACAAGAAAGCTGGGTCGTTCAGCAACAGCTGAGCAACAATGCTGTTGTCATCCGCCG
GATTGGCAGAATGGAGGCCAGATCCGCTCTCGAGGAACTCGCGCAGTTCGTTCTCCAGATCTCCACCGCC
ATGCTGTTCATCAGACTCGTCGATCTCCATGGCCACAGGTTGCAACTGTGGCAGGGCCACCGGCTGTTGG
AGCAGCTCAGGCAGCTGGACGCGCGGAGAGACGGGTCGAGGTGGCGGCAAGCCAGCATAGGACATGCCCA
TAGCTTTTCGCAAGGCATAGGGATCGGCGATGGCGGAAGGCGGCAACTTCTTAGCCAAATCGCTGATCTG
CTGCGTCAATTGCTGGGCGGTTTGGATCTCCTCCTGACCGGCGGGCTGCACCAGACCCAGGTGATTCGGC
AAAGGCTGTGACAAACGATCGTGCTGCGCCACTCGCAGCTTCTCGATTAGCGTCAAGTTTTGACTAAGAT
GCTCGTGCATGCGCCGATTAAGCTCGTAGCTCTTCATTTCAGCCTCCATGCCGTCTAGGAAGCTCACATC
GATGCCAAGTTCACCAAGAGACTGCAATCCCTTGAAGTCCACATGTGTGTTTTTGTATTTTTCATATTCT
TGCTCAATTTGGGCGGTGGTTTCCTGCTGGCTGGAAGTTTCCTCCTCCTGTTCAAAACACTTTTCAATCT
CACGCTGCTCGTATGAATGAAGCTGCATGTTGTATAGTTCATCCAGGGATTTACTGTGCTCTCCGTTGGT
