[The description below was written by a language model from this plasmid's Addgene catalogue record.]
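Description:
pFOSGE_COF2H11 is a Gateway entry clone built on the Invitrogen pDONR221 backbone and carrying the Drosophila melanogaster gene CG7154 (FBgn0031947, transcript FBtr0079488) as an insert of about 2.6 kb. It is a bacterial cloning plasmid rather than an expression vector. It is maintained at high copy number in standard E. coli hosts such as DH5alpha and selected with kanamycin. The listed backbone size of roughly 4.8 kb refers to the empty donor vector. In pDONR221 that figure includes the ccdB/chloramphenicol-resistance cassette, which is normally replaced by the insert during the BP recombination reaction, so the final plasmid is expected to be smaller than the sum of the two figures.

As an entry clone, the CG7154 sequence is expected to sit between attL recombination sites, which allow it to be moved by LR recombination into any compatible Gateway destination vector. The destination vector then supplies the promoter, tags or fusion partners, since entry clones of this type do not themselves carry a promoter for expressing the insert. M13 forward and reverse primer sites flank the cassette and are used to verify the insert by sequencing. The record does not say whether the insert is a complete open reading frame, whether it retains a stop codon, or whether it contains any mutations, and no feature table was provided to confirm individual elements.

The plasmid was deposited in connection with a study of transcriptional regulators and their context-dependent regulatory functions in the fly. This suggests it belongs to a larger collection of entry clones for such factors, although the record itself gives the purpose only as a Gateway entry clone.
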