Addgene plasmid #70937: pFOSGE_COF2H11
Purpose: Gateway entry clone
Depositing lab: Alexander Stark. Depositing organization: Research Institute of Molecular Pathology (IMP). Publication: Transcriptional regulators form diverse groups with context-dependent regulatory functions. Stampfel G, Kazmar T, Frank O, Wienerroither S, Reiter F, Stark A. Nature. 2015 Nov 9. doi: 10.1038/nature15545. PubMed 26550828.
Backbone
  Vector backbone: pDONR221
  Backbone manufacturer: Invitrogen
  Backbone size w/o insert (bp): 4762
  Vector type: Gateway entry vector
Growth in bacteria
  Bacterial resistance: Kanamycin, 50 μg/mL
  Growth temperature: 37°C
  Growth strain: DH5alpha
  Copy number: High Copy
Gene/Insert
  Gene/Insert name: CG7154 (alt names: FBgn0031947; CG7154, FBtr0079488)
  Species: D. melanogaster (fly)
  Insert size (bp): 2583
  Cloning method: Gateway Cloning
  Sequencing primers: 5′ M13-F20; 3′ M13R
Terms and licenses: Academic/Nonprofit Terms; Industry Terms: Not Available to Industry
How to cite: pFOSGE_COF2H11 was a gift from Alexander Stark (Addgene plasmid # 70937 ; http://n2t.net/addgene:70937 ; RRID:Addgene_70937)
